Addgene plasmid #211247: pBiT3.1-N_PPP2R2A:1-447
Purpose: Mammalian expression of full-length human PPP2R2A. N-terminal HiBiT tag.
Depositing lab: Cheryl Arrowsmith. Depositing organization: University of Toronto. Publication: A Target Class Ligandability Evaluation of WD40 Repeat-Containing Proteins. Ackloo S, Li F, Szewczyk M, Seitova A, Loppnau P, Zeng H, Xu J, Ahmad S, Arnautova YA, Baghaie AJ, Beldar S, Bolotokova A, Centrella PA, Chau I, Clark MA, Cuozzo JW, Dehghani-Tafti S, Disch JS, Dong A, Dumas A, Feng JA, Ghiabi P, Gibson E, Gilmer J, Goldman B, Green SR, Guie MA, Guilinger JP, Harms N, Herasymenko O, Houliston S, Hutchinson A, Kearnes S, Keefe AD, Kimani SW, Kramer T, Kutera M, Kwak HA, Lento C, Li Y, Liu J, Loup J, Machado RAC, Mulhern CJ, Perveen S, Righetto GL, Riley P, Shrestha S, Sigel EA, Silva M, Sintchak MD, Slakman BL, Taylor RD, Thompson J, Torng W, Underkoffler C, von Rechenberg M, Walsh RT, Watson I, Wilson DJ, Wolf E, Yadav M, Yazdi AK, Zhang J, Zhang Y, Santhakumar V, Edwards AM, Barsyte-Lovejoy D, Schapira M, Brown PJ, Halabelian L, Arrowsmith CH. J Med Chem. 2025 Jan 23;68(2):1092-1112. doi: 10.1021/acs.jmedchem.4c02010. Epub 2024 Nov 4. PubMed 39495097.
Backbone
  Vector backbone: pBiT3.1-N
  Backbone manufacturer: Promega
  Vector type: Mammalian Expression
  Selectable markers: Neomycin (select with G418)
Growth in bacteria
  Bacterial resistance: Kanamycin, 50 μg/mL
  Growth temperature: 37°C
  Growth strain: DH5alpha
  Copy number: High Copy
Gene/Insert
  Gene/Insert name: PPP2R2A:M1-N447
  Species: H. sapiens (human)
  Insert size (bp): 1341
  Mutation: wild type
  Entrez Gene: PPP2R2A (a.k.a. B55A, B55ALPHA, PR52A, PR55A, PR55alpha)
  Promoter: CMV
  Tag / fusion protein: MVSGWRLFKKISGSSGGSSG (N terminal on insert)
  Cloning method: Ligation Independent Cloning
  Sequencing primers: 5′ T7; 3′ TTGCTCAGCGGTGGCAGCAG
Resource information
  A portion of this plasmid was derived from a plasmid made by: Mammalian Gene Collection (BC041071.1)
Terms and licenses: Academic/Nonprofit Terms; Industry Terms: Not Available to Industry
Depositor comments: 5' Cloning Site: Xho1 (not destroyed), 3' Cloning Site: Xba1 (not destroyed).
How to cite: pBiT3.1-N_PPP2R2A:1-447 was a gift from Cheryl Arrowsmith (Addgene plasmid # 211247 ; http://n2t.net/addgene:211247 ; RRID:Addgene_211247)
