[The description below was written by a language model from this plasmid's Addgene catalogue record and pLannotate feature annotations shown in this document.]
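Description:
pBiT3.1-N_PPP2R2A:1-447 is a mammalian expression plasmid built on Promega's pBiT3.1-N backbone. It carries full-length, wild-type human PPP2R2A (residues M1 to N447, a 1,341 bp insert), which encodes the B55α regulatory subunit of protein phosphatase 2A, a WD40 repeat protein. The coding sequence derives from a Mammalian Gene Collection clone and was inserted by ligation-independent cloning between XhoI and XbaI sites, both of which remain intact. Transcription is driven by the CMV immediate-early enhancer and promoter. A chimeric β-globin/immunoglobulin intron follows and generally improves expression, and an SV40 polyadenylation signal terminates the transcript. A T7 promoter lies just upstream of the open reading frame and doubles as a sequencing primer site. The protein carries an N-terminal HiBiT peptide joined through a short glycine-serine linker. HiBiT is the small, high-affinity fragment of split NanoLuc that complements LgBiT to give luminescence.

The plasmid replicates at high copy in E. coli from a ColE1/pUC-type origin and is selected with kanamycin through the neo (nptII) gene under the bacterial EM7 promoter. A loxP site sits just upstream of this cassette. The catalogue entry lists neomycin/G418 as the mammalian selectable marker. However, the annotated sequence shows only the bacterial EM7 promoter directly ahead of neo, and it also contains an SV40 promoter-driven blasticidin S deaminase cassette with a synthetic poly(A) signal that the entry does not mention. The eukaryotic selection scheme should therefore be checked against the sequence.

The HiBiT tag suits luminescence-based measurement of PPP2R2A levels or ligand engagement in cells. This fits the associated study, which evaluated the ligandability of WD40 repeat proteins, although the record does not name a specific assay.
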