Features (pLannotate 1.2.2; 17 found; start..end, strand, type, name):
     24..105     -  polyA_signal   SV40 poly(A) signal: SV40 polyadenylation signal
    128..211     -  CDS            large T antigen (fragment): large T antigen from SV40 (simian virus 40)
    276..641     +  enhancer       CMV enhancer: human cytomegalovirus immediate early enhancer
    643..842     +  promoter       CMV promoter: human cytomegalovirus (CMV) immediate early promoter
    981..1113    +  intron         chimeric intron: chimera between introns from human β-globin and immunoglobulin heavy chain genes
   1157..1175    +  promoter       T7 promoter: promoter for bacteriophage T7 RNA polymerase
   1250..2590    +  CDS            PPP2R2A: 2ABA_HUMAN - Experimental evidence at protein level: Swiss-Prot protein existence level 1. The B regulatory subunit might modulate substrate selectivity and catalytic activity, and also might direct the localization of the catalytic enzyme to a particular subcellular compartment. Essential for serine/threonine-protein phosphatase 2A-mediated dephosphorylation of WEE1, preventing its ubiquitin-mediated proteolysis, increasing WEE1 protein levels, and promoting the G2/M checkpoint (PubMed:33108758). From Homo sapiens (Human).
   2621..2639    +  misc_feature   MCS (fragment): pUC18/19 multiple cloning site
   2688..2809    -  polyA_signal   SV40 poly(A) signal: SV40 polyadenylation signal
   2832..2900    -  CDS            large T antigen (fragment): large T antigen from SV40 (simian virus 40)
   2924..2957    +  protein_bind   loxP: Cre-mediated recombination occurs in the 8-bp core sequence (GCATACAT). Cre recombinase
   2967..3014    +  promoter       EM7 promoter: synthetic bacterial promoter&nbsp
   3046..3837    +  CDS            neo: KKA2_KLEPN - Also known as kan, nptII. Experimental evidence at protein level: Swiss-Prot protein existence level 1. Resistance to kanamycin, neomycin, paromomycin, ribostamycin, butirosin and gentamicin B. From Klebsiella pneumoniae.
   3998..4586    -  rep_origin     ori: high-copy-number ColE1/pMB1/pBR322/pUC origin of replication
   4712..4760    -  polyA_signal   poly(A) signal: synthetic polyadenylation signal
   4784..5182    -  CDS            BSD: blasticidin S deaminase; Aspergillus terreus BSD; confers resistance to blasticidin
   5213..5570    -  promoter       SV40 promoter: SV40 enhancer and early promoter
>Addgene plasmid #211247 | pBiT3.1-N_PPP2R2A:1-447 | addgene full sequence | sequence record 423400 | Addgene NGS Result
AAGACGCGTTAATTAAGACGTCGGCAGTGAAAAAAATGCTTTATTTGTGAAATTTGTGATGCTATTGCTT
TATTTGTAACCATTATAAGCTGCAATAAACAAGTTAACAACAACAATTGCATTCATTTTATGTTTCAGGT
TCAGGGGGAGGTGTGGGAGGTTTTTTAAAGCAAGTAAAACCTCTACAAATGTGGTATGGCTGATTATGAT
CCGCGGCCGCAATACGTCGACGTTATCAGCTGACTTCGTACGAGAGCCTAGGATTATGGCGCGCCACTAG
TTATTAATAGTAATCAATTACGGGGTCATTAGTTCATAGCCCATATATGGAGTTCCGCGTTACATAACTT
ACGGTAAATGGCCCGCCTGGCTGACCGCCCAACGACCCCCGCCCATTGACGTCAATAATGACGTATGTTC
CCATAGTAACGCCAATAGGGACTTTCCATTGACGTCAATGGGTGGAGTATTTACGGTAAACTGCCCACTT
GGCAGTACATCAAGTGTATCATATGCCAAGTCCGCCCCCTATTGACGTCAATGACGGTAAATGGCCCGCC
TGGCATTATGCCCAGTACATGACCTTACGGGACTTTCCTACTTGGCAGTACATCTACGTATTAGTCATCG
CTATTACCATGGTGATGCGGTTTTGGCAGTACACCAATGGGCGTGGATAGCGGTTTGACTCACGGGGATT
TCCAAGTCTCCACCCCATTGACGTCAATGGGAGTTTGTTTTGGCACCAAAATCAACGGGACTTTCCAAAA
TGTCGTAATAACCCCGCCCCGTTGACGCAAATGGGCGGTAGGCGTGTACGGTGGGAGGTCTATATAAGCA
GAGCTGGTTTAGTGAACCGTCAGATCACTAGAATCTTTATTGCGGTAGTTTATCACAGTTAAATTGCTAA
CGCAGTCAGTGCTTCTGACACAACAGTCTCGAACTTAAGCTGCAGAAGTTGGTCGTGAGGCACTGGGCAG
GTAAGTATCAAGGTTACAAGACAGGTTTAAGGAGACCAATAGAAACTGGGCTTGTCGAGACAGAGAAGAC
TCTTGCGTTTCTGATAGGCACCTATTGGTCTTACTGACATCCACTTTGCCTTTCTCTCCACAGGTGTCCA
CTCCCAGTTCAATTACAGCTCTTAAGGCTAGAGTATTAATACGACTCACTATAGGGGTTAGCGATCGCCA
TGGTGAGCGGCTGGCGGCTGTTCAAGAAGATTAGCGGGAGCTCCGGTGGCTCGAGCGGTATGGCAGGAGC
TGGAGGAGGGAATGATATTCAGTGGTGTTTTTCTCAGGTGAAAGGAGCAGTAGATGATGATGTAGCAGAA
GCAGATATAATTTCTACAGTAGAATTTAATCATTCTGGAGAATTACTAGCAACAGGAGATAAAGGTGGTA
GAGTTGTCATCTTTCAACAGGAGCAGGAGAACAAAATCCAGTCTCATAGCAGAGGAGAATATAATGTTTA
CAGCACCTTCCAGAGCCATGAACCAGAGTTTGACTACTTGAAAAGTTTAGAAATAGAAGAAAAGATCAAC
AAAATTAGGTGGTTACCCCAGAAAAATGCTGCTCAGTTTTTATTGTCTACCAATGATAAAACAATAAAAT
TATGGAAAATCAGTGAAAGGGACAAAAGACCAGAAGGGTATAACTTGAAAGAGGAGGATGGAAGGTATAG
AGATCCTACTACAGTTACTACACTACGAGTGCCAGTCTTTAGGCCTATGGATCTAATGGTTGAGGCCAGT
CCACGAAGAATATTTGCCAATGCTCATACATATCACATCAACTCAATTTCTATTAATAGTGATTATGAAA
CATATTTATCTGCAGATGATTTGCGGATTAATCTTTGGCATCTGGAAATTACAGACAGGAGTTTTAACAT
TGTGGATATCAAGCCTGCCAATATGGAAGAGCTAACAGAGGTGATTACAGCAGCAGAATTTCATCCAAAC
AGCTGTAACACATTTGTATACAGCAGCAGTAAAGGAACTATTCGGCTATGTGACATGAGGGCATCTGCCC
TCTGTGATAGACATTCTAAATTGTTTGAAGAACCTGAAGATCCCAGTAACAGGTCATTTTTTTCCGAAAT
CATCTCCTCTATTTCGGATGTAAAATTCAGCCATAGTGGTCGATATATGATGACTAGAGACTATTTGTCA
GTCAAAATTTGGGACTTAAATATGGAAAACAGGCCTGTGGAAACATACCAGGTGCATGAATACCTCAGAA
GTAAACTCTGTTCACTGTATGAAAATGACTGCATATTTGACAAATTTGAATGTTGTTGGAATGGATCTGA
CAGTGTTGTCATGACTGGATCTTACAATAATTTCTTCAGAATGTTTGACAGAAACACAAAGCGAGACATA
ACCCTAGAAGCATCGCGGGAAAACAATAAGCCTCGCACAGTTCTGAAGCCTCGCAAAGTCTGTGCAAGTG
GCAAGCGAAAGAAAGATGAAATAAGTGTTGACAGCCTAGACTTCAATAAGAAAATCCTTCACACAGCCTG
GCACCCCAAGGAAAATATCATTGCCGTAGCTACTACAAACAATCTGTATATATTTCAAGACAAAGTGAAT
TAATCTAGAGGTCAAGCTTCGGGGGTTTAAACCTGCAGGCATGCAAGCTGATTTGGCTGCTGCCACCGCT
GAGCAAGGCCGCTTCGAGCAGACATGATAAGATACATTGATGAGTTTGGACAAACCACAACTAGAATGCA
GTGAAAAAAATGCTTTATTTGTGAAATTTGTGATGCTATTGCTTTATTTGTAACCATTATAAGCTGCAAT
AAACAAGTTAACAACAACAATTGCATTCATTTTATGTTTCAGGTTCAGGGGGAGATGTGGGAGGTTTTTT
TAAGCAAGTAAAACCTCTACAAATGTGGTAAAATCTTAATTAAGACTTCTAATATAACTTCGTATAGCAT
ACATTATACGAAGTTATGGTTCCACTGTTGACAATTAATCATCGGCATAGTATATCGGCATAGTATAATA
CGACAAGGTGAGGAACTAAACCCAGGAGGCAGATCATGATTGAACAAGATGGATTGCACGCAGGTTCTCC
GGCCGCTTGGGTGGAGAGGCTATTCGGCTATGACTGGGCACAACAGACAATCGGCTGCTCTGATGCCGCC
GTGTTCCGGCTGTCAGCGCAGGGGCGCCCGGTTCTTTTTGTCAAGACCGACCTGTCCGGTGCCCTGAATG
AACTGCAGGACGAGGCAGCGCGGCTATCGTGGCTGGCCACGACGGGCGTTCCTTGCGCAGCTGTGCTCGA
CGTTGTCACTGAAGCGGGAAGGGACTGGCTGCTATTGGGCGAAGTGCCGGGGCAGGATCTCCTGTCATCT
CACCTTGCTCCTGCCGAGAAAGTATCCATCATGGCTGATGCAATGCGGCGGCTGCATACGCTTGATCCGG
CTACCTGCCCATTCGACCACCAAGCGAAACATCGCATCGAGCGAGCACGTACTCGGATGGAAGCCGGTCT
TGTCGATCAGGATGATCTGGACGAAGAGCATCAGGGGCTCGCGCCAGCCGAACTGTTCGCCAGGCTCAAG
GCGCGCATGCCCGACGGCGAGGATCTCGTCGTGACCCATGGCGATGCCTGCTTGCCGAATATCATGGTGG
AAAATGGCCGCTTTTCTGGATTCATCGACTGTGGCCGGCTGGGTGTGGCGGACCGCTATCAGGACATAGC
GTTGGCTACCCGTGATATTGCTGAAGAGCTTGGCGGCGAATGGGCTGACCGCTTCCTCGTGCTTTACGGT
ATCGCCGCTCCCGATTCGCAGCGCATCGCCTTCTATCGCCTTCTTGACGAGTTCTTCTGATTCGAAATGA
CCGACCAAGCGACGCCCAACCGGTATCAGCTCACTCAAAGGCGGTAATACGGTTATCCACAGAATCAGGG
GATAACGCAGGAAAGAACATGTGAGCAAAAGGCCAGCAAAAGGCCAGGAACCGTAAAAAGGCCGCGTTGC
TGGCGTTTTTCCATAGGCTCCGCCCCCCTGACGAGCATCACAAAAATCGACGCTCAAGTCAGAGGTGGCG
AAACCCGACAGGACTATAAAGATACCAGGCGTTTCCCCCTGGAAGCTCCCTCGTGCGCTCTCCTGTTCCG
ACCCTGCCGCTTACCGGATACCTGTCCGCCTTTCTCCCTTCGGGAAGCGTGGCGCTTTCTCATAGCTCAC
GCTGTAGGTATCTCAGTTCGGTGTAGGTCGTTCGCTCCAAGCTGGGCTGTGTGCACGAACCCCCCGTTCA
GCCCGACCGCTGCGCCTTATCCGGTAACTATCGTCTTGAGTCCAACCCGGTAAGACACGACTTATCGCCA
CTGGCAGCAGCCACTGGTAACAGGATTAGCAGAGCGAGGTATGTAGGCGGTGCTACAGAGTTCTTGAAGT
GGTGGCCTAACTACGGCTACACTAGAAGGACAGTATTTGGTATCTGCGCTCTGCTGAAGCCAGTTACCTT
CGGAAAAAGAGTTGGTAGCTCTTGATCCGGCAAACAAACCACCGCTGGTAGCGGTGGTTTTTTTGTTTGC
AAGCAGCAGATTACGCGCAGAAAAAAAGGATTTCAAGAAGATCCTTTGATCTTTTCTACGGGGTCTGACG
CTCAGTGGAACGAAAACTCACGTTAAGGGATTTTGGTCATGAGATTATCAAAAAGGATCTTCACCTAGAT
CCTTTTATAGTCCGGAATCGTCACACAAAAAACCAACACACAGATGTAATGAAAATAAAGATATTTTATT
GCGGCCATCGTGATGGCTAGAGTTTAGCCCTCCCACACATAACCAGAGGGCAGCAATTCACGAATCCCAA
CTGCCGTCGGCTGTCCATCACTGTCCTTCACTATGGCTTTGATCCCAGGATGCAGATCGAGAAGCACCTG
TCGGCACCGTCCGCAGGGGCTCAAGATGCCCCTGTTCTCATTTCCGATCGCGACGATACAAGTCAGGTTG
CCAGCTGCCGCAGCAGCAGCAGTGCCCAGCACCACGAGTTCTGCACAAGGTCCCCCAGTAAAATGATATA
CATTGACACCAGTGAAGATGCGGCCGTCGCTAGAGAGAGCTGCGCTGGCGACGCTGTAGTCTTCAGAGAT
GGGGATGCTGTTGATTGTAGCCGTTGCTCTTTCAATGAGGGTGGATTCTTCTTGAGACAAAGGCTTGGCC
ATGGTGGCGCTAGTGTCAGAAGAATCGAGCTTTTTGCAAAAGCCTAGGCCTCCAAAAAAGCCTCCTCACT
ACTTCTGGAATAGCTCAGAGGCCGAGGCGGCCTCGGCCTCTGCATAAATAAAAAAAATTAGTCAGCCATG
GGGCGGAGAATGGGCGGAACTGGGCGGAGTTAGGGGCGGGATGGGCGGAGTTAGGGGCGGGACTATGGTT
GCTGACTAATTGAGATGCATGCTTTGCATACTTCTGCCTGCTGGGGAGCCTGGGGACTTTCCACACCTGG
TTGCTGACTAATTGAGATGCATGCTTTGCATACTTCTGCCTGCTGGGGAGCCTGGGGACTTTCCACACCC
TAACTGACACACATTCCACAGCTGGTTCTTTCCGCCTCAGAAGGTACCTAACCAAGTTCCTCTTTCAGAG
GTTATTTCAGGCCATGGTGCTGCGC
