>Addgene plasmid #211247 | pBiT3.1-N_PPP2R2A:1-447 | depositor partial sequence | sequence record 411972 | Insert sequence
ATGGCAGGAGCTGGAGGAGGGAATGATATTCAGTGGTGTTTTTCTCAGGTGAAAGGAGCAGTAGATGATG
ATGTAGCAGAAGCAGATATAATTTCTACAGTAGAATTTAATCATTCTGGAGAATTACTAGCAACAGGAGA
TAAAGGTGGTAGAGTTGTCATCTTTCAACAGGAGCAGGAGAACAAAATCCAGTCTCATAGCAGAGGAGAA
TATAATGTTTACAGCACCTTCCAGAGCCATGAACCAGAGTTTGACTACTTGAAAAGTTTAGAAATAGAAG
AAAAGATCAACAAAATTAGGTGGTTACCCCAGAAAAATGCTGCTCAGTTTTTATTGTCTACCAATGATAA
AACAATAAAATTATGGAAAATCAGTGAAAGGGACAAAAGACCAGAAGGGTATAACTTGAAAGAGGAGGAT
GGAAGGTATAGAGATCCTACTACAGTTACTACACTACGAGTGCCAGTCTTTAGGCCTATGGATCTAATGG
TTGAGGCCAGTCCACGAAGAATATTTGCCAATGCTCATACATATCACATCAACTCAATTTCTATTAATAG
TGATTATGAAACATATTTATCTGCAGATGATTTGCGGATTAATCTTTGGCATCTGGAAATTACAGACAGG
AGTTTTAACATTGTGGATATCAAGCCTGCCAATATGGAAGAGCTAACAGAGGTGATTACAGCAGCAGAAT
TTCATCCAAACAGCTGTAACACATTTGTATACAGCAGCAGTAAAGGAACTATTCGGCTATGTGACATGAG
GGCATCTGCCCTCTGTGATAGACATTCTAAATTGTTTGAAGAACCTGAAGATCCCAGTAACAGGTCATTT
TTTTCCGAAATCATCTCCTCTATTTCGGATGTAAAATTCAGCCATAGTGGTCGATATATGATGACTAGAG
ACTATTTGTCAGTCAAAATTTGGGACTTAAATATGGAAAACAGGCCTGTGGAAACATACCAGGTGCATGA
ATACCTCAGAAGTAAACTCTGTTCACTGTATGAAAATGACTGCATATTTGACAAATTTGAATGTTGTTGG
AATGGATCTGACAGTGTTGTCATGACTGGATCTTACAATAATTTCTTCAGAATGTTTGACAGAAACACAA
AGCGAGACATAACCCTAGAAGCATCGCGGGAAAACAATAAGCCTCGCACAGTTCTGAAGCCTCGCAAAGT
CTGTGCAAGTGGCAAGCGAAAGAAAGATGAAATAAGTGTTGACAGCCTAGACTTCAATAAGAAAATCCTT
CACACAGCCTGGCACCCCAAGGAAAATATCATTGCCGTAGCTACTACAAACAATCTGTATATATTTCAAG
ACAAAGTGAAT
